>Addgene plasmid #224899 | pEM047 [T7-assisted CROPseq sgRNA expression vector] | addgene full sequence | sequence record 443624 | Addgene NGS Result
CCTAATGAGTGAGCTAACTCACATTAATTGCGTTGCGCTCACTGCCCGCTTTCCAGTCGGGAAACCTGTC
GTGCCAGCTGCATTAATGAATCGGCCAACGCGCGGGGAGAGGCGGTTTGCGTATTGGGCGCTCTTCCGCT
TCCTCGCTCACTGACTCGCTGCGCTCGGTCGTTCGGCTGCGGCGAGCGGTATCAGCTCACTCAAAGGCGG
TAATACGGTTATCCACAGAATCAGGGGATAACGCAGGAAAGAACATGTGAGCAAAAGGCCAGCAAAAGGC
CAGGAACCGTAAAAAGGCCGCGTTGCTGGCGTTTTTCCATAGGCTCCGCCCCCCTGACGAGCATCACAAA
AATCGACGCTCAAGTCAGAGGTGGCGAAACCCGACAGGACTATAAAGATACCAGGCGTTTCCCCCTGGAA
GCTCCCTCGTGCGCTCTCCTGTTCCGACCCTGCCGCTTACCGGATACCTGTCCGCCTTTCTCCCTTCGGG
AAGCGTGGCGCTTTCTCATAGCTCACGCTGTAGGTATCTCAGTTCGGTGTAGGTCGTTCGCTCCAAGCTG
GGCTGTGTGCACGAACCCCCCGTTCAGCCCGACCGCTGCGCCTTATCCGGTAACTATCGTCTTGAGTCCA
ACCCGGTAAGACACGACTTATCGCCACTGGCAGCAGCCACTGGTAACAGGATTAGCAGAGCGAGGTATGT
AGGCGGTGCTACAGAGTTCTTGAAGTGGTGGCCTAACTACGGCTACACTAGAAGAACAGTATTTGGTATC
TGCGCTCTGCTGAAGCCAGTTACCTTCGGAAAAAGAGTTGGTAGCTCTTGATCCGGCAAACAAACCACCG
CTGGTAGCGGTGGTTTTTTTGTTTGCAAGCAGCAGATTACGCGCAGAAAAAAAGGATCTCAAGAAGATCC
TTTGATCTTTTCTACGGGGTCTGACGCTCAGTGGAACGAAAACTCACGTTAAGGGATTTTGGTCATGAGA
TTATCAAAAAGGATCTTCACCTAGATCCTTTTAAATTAAAAATGAAGTTTTAAATCAATCTAAAGTATAT
ATGAGTAAACTTGGTCTGACAGTTACCAATGCTTAATCAGTGAGGCACCTATCTCAGCGATCTGTCTATT
TCGTTCATCCATAGTTGCCTGACTCCCCGTCGTGTAGATAACTACGATACGGGAGGGCTTACCATCTGGC
CCCAGTGCTGCAATGATACCGCGAGACCCACGCTCACCGGCTCCAGATTTATCAGCAATAAACCAGCCAG
CCGGAAGGGCCGAGCGCAGAAGTGGTCCTGCAACTTTATCCGCCTCCATCCAGTCTATTAATTGTTGCCG
GGAAGCTAGAGTAAGTAGTTCGCCAGTTAATAGTTTGCGCAACGTTGTTGCCATTGCTACAGGCATCGTG
GTGTCACGCTCGTCGTTTGGTATGGCTTCATTCAGCTCCGGTTCCCAACGATCAAGGCGAGTTACATGAT
CCCCCATGTTGTGCAAAAAAGCGGTTAGCTCCTTCGGTCCTCCGATCGTTGTCAGAAGTAAGTTGGCCGC
AGTGTTATCACTCATGGTTATGGCAGCACTGCATAATTCTCTTACTGTCATGCCATCCGTAAGATGCTTT
TCTGTGACTGGTGAGTACTCAACCAAGTCATTCTGAGAATAGTGTATGCGGCGACCGAGTTGCTCTTGCC
CGGCGTCAATACGGGATAATACCGCGCCACATAGCAGAACTTTAAAAGTGCTCATCATTGGAAAACGTTC
TTCGGGGCGAAAACTCTCAAGGATCTTACCGCTGTTGAGATCCAGTTCGATGTAACCCACTCGTGCACCC
AACTGATCTTCAGCATCTTTTACTTTCACCAGCGTTTCTGGGTGAGCAAAAACAGGAAGGCAAAATGCCG
CAAAAAAGGGAATAAGGGCGACACGGAAATGTTGAATACTCATACTCTTCCTTTTTCAATATTATTGAAG
CATTTATCAGGGTTATTGTCTCATGAGCGGATACATATTTGAATGTATTTAGAAAAATAAACAAATAGGG
GTTCCGCGCACATTTCCCCGAAAAGTGCCACCTAAATTGTAAGCGTTAATATTTTGTTAAAATTCGCGTT
AAATTTTTGTTAAATCAGCTCATTTTTTAACCAATAGGCCGAAATCGGCAAAATCCCTTATAAATCAAAA
GAATAGACCGAGATAGGGT
[37 nt withheld, positions 2190-2226]
AAAGAACGTGGACTCCAACGTCAAAGG
[49 nt withheld, positions 2254-2302]
T
[91 nt withheld, positions 2304-2394]
G
[124 nt withheld, positions 2396-2519]
CCCATTCGCCATTCAGGCTGCGCAACTGTTGGGAAGGGCGATCGGTGCGGGCCTCTTCGCTATTACGCCA
GCTGGCGAAAGGGGGATGTGCTGCAAGGCGATTAAGTTGGGTAACGCCAGGGTTTTCCCAGTCACGACGT
TGTAAAACGACGGCCAGTGAGCGCGCGTAATACGACTCACTATAGGGCGAATTGGGTACGTCCCTAGGCC
TCCAAAAAAGCCTCCTCACTACTTCTGGAATAGCTCAGAGGCCGAGGCGGCCTCGGCCTCTGCATAAATA
AAAAAAATTAGTCAGCCATGGGGCGGAGAATGGGCGGAACTGGGCGGAGTTAGGGGCGGGATAGCTAGAG
CCAGACATGATAAGATACATTGATGAGTTTGGACAAACCACAACTAGAATGCAGTGAAAAAAATGCTTTA
TTTGTGAAATTTGTGATGCTATTGCTTTATTTGTAACCATTATAAGCTGCAATAAACAAGTTCCTCTCAC
TCTCTGATATTCATTTCTTTGCAAGTTATAAATACTGAATAATAAGATGACATGAACTACTATACGTACT
GCTAGAGATTTTCCACACTGACTAAAAGGGTCTGAGGGATCTCTAGTTACCAGAGTCACACAACAGACGG
GCACACACTACTTGAAGCACTCAAGGCAAGCTTTATTGAGGCTTAAGCAGTGGGTTCCCTAGTTAGCCAG
AGAGCTCCCAGGCTCAGATCTGGTCTAACCAGAGAGACCCAGTACAAGCAAAAAGCAGTGTCTGTCAGCT
ATGCACTGGCGATTGTGGATCCTGTCAGTTGTCGGGTTGTCGACTCGTGAGTCTGGACCTTTATCGCAAA
AAAAGCACCGACTCGGTGCCACTTTTTCAAGTTGATAACGGACTAGCCTTATTTAAACTTGCTATGCTGT
TTCCAGCTTAGCTCTTAAACCACCATCGTCTGCTCATCCATGACCTGACCATGCAGAGGATGATGCTCGT
GACGGTTAACGCCTCGAATCAGCAACGGCTTGCCGTTCAGCAGCAGCAGACCATTTTCAATCCGCACCTC
GCGGAAACCGACATCGCAGGCTTCTGCTTCAATCAGCGTGCCGTCGGCGGTGTGCAGTTCAACCACCGCA
CGATAGAGATTCGGGATTTCGGCGCTCCACAGTTTCGGGTTTTCGACGTTCAGACGTAGTGTGACGCGAT
CGGCATAACCACCACGCTCATCGATAATTTCACCGCCGAAAGGCGCGGTGCCGCTGGCGACGTGCGTTTC
ACCCTGCCATAAAGAAACTGTTACCCGTAGGTAGTCACGCAACTCGCCGCACATCTGAACTTCAGCCTCC
AGTACAGCGCGGCTGAAATCATCATTAAAGCGAGTGGCAACATGGAAATCGCTGATTTGTGTAGTCGGTT
TATGCAGCAACGTGATGTCACGGAAAATGCCGCTCATCCGCCACATATCCTGATCTTCCAGATAACTGCC
GTCACTCCAGCGCAGCACCATCACCGCGAGGCGGTTTTCTCCGGCGCGTAAAAATGCGCTCAGGTCAAAT
TCAGACGGCAAACGACTGTCCTGGCCGTAACCGACCCAGCGCCCGTTGCACCACAGATGAAACGCCGATT
TAATGCCATCAAAAATAATTCGCGTCTGGCCTTCCTGTAGCCAGCTTTCATCAACATTAAATGTGAGCGA
GTAACAACCCGTCGGATTCTCCGTGGGAACAAACGGCGGATTGACCGTAATGGGATAGGTCACGTTGGTG
TAGATGGGCGCATCGTAACCGTGCATCTGCCAGTTTGAGGGGACGACGGCATTATCGGCCTCAGGAAGAT
CGCACTCCAGCCAGCTTTCCGGCACCGCTTCTGGTGCCGGAAACCAGGCAAAGCGCCATTCGCCATTCAG
GCTGCGCAACTGTTGGGAAGGGCGATCGGTGCGGGCCTCTTCGCTATTACGCCAGCTGGCGAAAGGGGGA
TGTGCTGCAAGGCGATTAAGTTGGGTAACGCCAGGGTTTTCCCAGTCACGACGTTGTAAAACGACGGCCA
GTGAATCCGTAATCATGGTCCAACAAGGTGGTTCTCCAAGGGATACTTATAGTCTCAAAACACACAATTA
CTTTACAGTTAGGGTGAGTTTCCTTTTGTGCTGTTTATAACTTCGTATAATGTATGCTATACGAAGTTAT
AGAAATCCAAGCCTATCATGTAAAATGTAGCTAGTATTAAAAAGAACAGATTATCTGTCTTTTATCGCAC
ATTAAGCCTCTATAGTTACTAGGAAATATTATATGCAAATTAACCGGGGCAGGGGAGTAGCCGAGCTTCT
CCCACAAGTCCGTGCGAGGGGGCCGGCGCGGGCCTAGAGATGGCGCGTCGGATCTGATCATATTTCCCTA
TAGTGAGTCGTATTATCTGGGTCCCCTCGGGGTTGGGAGGTGGGTCTGAAACGATAATGGTGAAATCTTG
TCTTCGTTGGGAGTGAATTAGCCCTTCCAGTCCCCCCTTTTCTTTTAAAAAGTGGCTAAGATCTACAGCT
GCCTTGTAAGTCATTGGTCTTAAAACGCGTTTACTTGTACAGCTCGTCCATGCCGAGAGTGATCCCGGCG
GCGGTCACGAACTCCAGCAGGACCATGTGATCGCGCTTCTCGTTGGGGTCTTTGCTCAGGGCGGACTGGG
TGCTCAGGTAGTGGTTGTCGGGCAGCAGCACGGGGCCGTCGCCGATGGGGGTGTTCTGCTGGTAGTGGTC
GGCGAGCTGCACGCTGCCGTCCTCGATGTTGTGGCGGATCTTGAAGTTCACCTTGATGCCGTTCTTCTGC
TTGTCGGCCATGATATAGACGTTGTGGCTGTTGTAGTTGTACTCCAGCTTGTGCCCCAGGATGTTGCCGT
CCTCCTTGAAGTCGATGCCCTTCAGCTCGATGCGGTTCACCAGGGTGTCGCCCTCGAACTTCACCTCGGC
GCGGGTCTTGTAGTTGCCGTCGTCCTTGAAGAAGATGGTGCGCTCCTGGACGTAGCCTTCGGGCATGGCG
GACTTGAAGAAGTCGTGCTGCTTCATGTGGTCGGGGTAGCGGCTGAAGCACTGCACGCCGTAGGTCAGGG
TGGTCACGAGGGTGGGCCAGGGCACGGGCAGCTTGCCGGTGGTGCAGATGAACTTCAGGGTCAGCTTGCC
GTAGGTGGCATCGCCCTCGCCCTCGCCGGACACGCTGAACTTGTGGCCGTTTACGTCGCCGTCCAGCTCG
ACCAGGATGGGCACCACCCCGGTGAACAGCTCCTCGCCCTTGCTCACCATGGTGGCCGTACGTCACGACA
CCTGAAATGGAAGAAAAAAACTTTGAACCACTGTCTGAGGCTTGAGAATGAACCAAGATCCAAACTCAAA
AAGGGCAAATTCCAAGGAGAATTACATCAAGTGCCAAGCTGGCCTAACTTCAGTCTCCACCCACTCAGTG
TGGGGAAACTCCATCGCATAAAACCCCTCCCCCCAACCTAAAGACGACGTACTCCAAAAGCTCGAGAACT
AATCGAGGTGCCTGGACGGCGCCCGGTACTCCGTGGAGTCACATGAAGCGACGGCTGAGGACGGAAAGGC
CCTTTTCCTTTGTGTGGGTGACTCACCCGCCCGCTCTCCCGAGCGCCGCGTCCTCCATTTTGAGCTCCCT
GCAGCAGGGCCGGGAAGCGGCCATCTTTCCGCTCACGCAACTGGTGCCGACCGGGCCAGCCTTGCCGCCC
AGGGCGGGGCGATACACGGCGGCGCGAGGCCAGGCACCAGAGCAGGCCGGCCAGCTTGAGACTACCCCCG
TCCGATTCTCGGTGGCCGCGCTCGCAGGCCCCGCCTCGCCGAACATGTGCGCTGGGACGCACGGGCCCCG
TCGCCGCCCGCGGCCCCAAAAACCGAAATACCAGTGTGCAGATCTTGGCCCGCATTTACAAGACTATCTT
GCCAGAAAAAAAGCGTCGCAGCAGGTCATCAAAAATTTTAAATGGCTAGAGACTTATCGAAAGCAGCGAG
ACAGGCGCGAAGGTGCCACCAGATTCGCACGCGGCGGCCCCAGCGCCCAGGCCAGGCCTCAACTCAAGCA
CGAGGCGAAGGGGCTCCTTAAGCGCAAGGCCTCGAACTCTCCCACCCACTTCCAACCCGAAGCTCGGGAT
CAAGAATCACGTACTGCAGCCAGGTGGAAGTAATTCAAGGCACGCAAGGGCCATAACCCGTAAAGAGGCC
AGGCCCGCGGGAACCACACACGGCACTTACCTGTGTTCTGGCGGCAAACCCGTTGCGAAAAAGAACGTTC
ACGGCGACTACTGCACTTATATACGGTTCTCCCCCACCCTCGGGAAAAAGGCGGAGCCAGTACACGACAT
CACTTTCCCAGTTTACCCCGCGCCACCTTCTCTAGGCACCGGATCAATTGCCGACCCCTCCCCCCAACTT
CTCGGGGACTGTGGGCGATGTGCGCTCTGCCCACTGACGGGCACCGGAGCCAATTCCCACTCCTTTCAAG
ACCTAGAAGGTCCATTAGCTGCAAAGATTCCTCTCTGTTTAAAACTTTATCCATCTTTGCACCCGGGCCC
CCTCGAGCCGGCGCCAAAGTGGATCTCTGCTGTCCCTGTAATAAACCCGAAAATTTTGAATTTTTGTAAT
TTGTTTTTGTAATTCTTTAGTTTGTATGTCTGTTGCTATTATGTCTACTATTCTTTCCCCTGCACTGTAC
CCCCCAATCCCCCCTTTTCTTTTAAAATTGTGGATGAATACTGCCATTTGTCTCAAGATTCTGAAACGAT
AATGGTGAATATCCCTGCCTAACTCTATTCACTATAGAAAGTACAGCAAAAACTATTCTTAAACCTACCA
AGCCTCCTACTATCATTATGAATAATTTTATATACCACAGCCAATTTGTTATGTTAAACCAATTCCACAA
ACTTGCCCATTTATCTAATTCCAATAATTCTTGTTCATTCTTTTCTTGCTGGTTTTGCGATTCTTCAATT
AAGGAGTGTATTAAGCTTGTGTAATTGTTAATTTCTCTGTCCCACTCCATCCAGGTCGTGTGATTCCAAA
TCTGTTCCAGAGATTTATTACTCCAACTAGCATTCCAAGGCACAGCAGTGGTGCAAATGAGTTTTCCAGA
GCAACCCCAAATCCCCAGGAGCTGTTGATCCTTTAGGTATCTTTCCACAGCCAGGATTCTTGCCTGGAGC
TGCTTGATGCCCCAGACTGTGAGTTGCAACAGATGCTGTTGCGCCTCAATAGCCCTCAGCAAATTGTTCT
GCTGCTGCACTATACCAGACAATAATTGTCTGGCCTGTACCGTCAGCGTCATTGACGCTGCGCCCATAGT
GCTTCCTGCTGCTCCCAAGAACCCAAGGAACAAAGCTCCTATTCCCACTGCTCTTTTTTCTCTCTGCACC
ACTCTTCTCTTTGCCTTGGTGGGTGCTACTCCTAATGGTTCAATTTTTACTACTTTATATTTATATAATT
CACTTCTCCAATTGTCCCTCATATCTCCTCCTCCAGGTCTGAAGATCAGCGGCCGCTTGCTGTGCGGTGG
TCTTACTTTTGTTTTGCTCTTCCTCTATCTTGTCTAAAGCTTCCTTGGTGTCTTTTATCTCTATCCTTTG
ATGCACACAATAGAGGGTTGCTACTGTATTATATAATGATCTAAGTTCTTCTGATCCTGTCTGAAGGGAT
GGTTGTAGCTGTCCCAGTATTTGTCTACAGCCTTCTGATGTTTCTAACAGGCCAGGATTAACTGCGAATC
GTTCTAGCTCCCTGCTTGCCCATACTATATGTTTTAATTTATATTTTTTCTTTCCCCCTGGCCTTAACCG
AATTTTTTCCCATCGCGATCTAATTCTCCCCCGCTTAATACTGACGCTCTCGCACCCATCTCTCTCCTTC
TAGCCTCCGCTAGTCAAAATTTTTGGCGTACTCACCAGTCGCCGCCCCTCGCCTCTTGCCGTGCGCGCTT
CAGCAAGCCGAGTCCTGCGTCGAGAGAGCTCCTCTGGTTTCCCTTTCGCTTTCAAGTCCCTGTTCGGGCG
CCACTGCTAGAGATTTTCCACACTGACTAAAAGGGTCTGAGGGATCTCTAGTTACCAGAGTCACACAACA
GACGGGCACACACTACTTGAAGCACTCAAGGCAAGCTTTATTGAGGCTTAAGCAGTGGGTTCCCTAGTTA
GCCAGAGAGCTCCCAGGCTCAGATCTGGTCTAACCAGAGAGACCCGTTTATGTATCGAGCTAGGCACTTA
AATACAATATCTCTGCAATGCGGCAATTCAGTGGTTCGTCCAATCCATGTCAGACCCGTCTGTTGCCTTC
CTAATAAGGCACGATCGTACCACCTTACTTCCACCAATCGGCATGCACGGTGCTTTTTCTCTCCTTGTAA
GGCATGTTGCTAACTCATCGTTACCATGTTGCAAGACTACAAGAGTATTGCATAAGACTACATTAAGCTT
GCAGCTCCAGCTTTTGTTCCCTTTAGTGAGGGTTAATTGCGCGCTTGGCGTAATCATGGTCATAGCTGTT
TCCTGTGTGAAATTGTTATCCGCTCACAATTCCACACAACATACGAGCCGGAAGCATAAAGTGTAAAGCC
TGGGGTG
Features (pLannotate 1.2.2; 30 found; start..end, strand, type, name):
      5..26      -  protein_bind   CAP binding site: CAP binding activates transcription in the presence of cAMP. E. coli catabolite activator protein
     39..131     -  CDS            lacI (fragment): lac repressor; lacI; The lac repressor binds to the lac operator to inhibit transcription in E. coli. This inhibition can be relieved by adding lactose or isopropyl-β-D-thiogalactopyranoside (IPTG).
    314..902     -  rep_origin     ori: high-copy-number ColE1/pMB1/pBR322/pUC origin of replication
   1073..1933    -  CDS            AmpR: β-lactamase; bla; confers resistance to ampicillin, carbenicillin, and related antibiotics
   1934..2038    -  promoter       AmpR promoter: bla
   2091..2519    -  rep_origin     f1 ori (sequence partly withheld): f1 bacteriophage origin of replication; arrow indicates direction of (+) strand synthesis
   2524..2679    -  CDS            lacZα (fragment): LacZα fragment of β-galactosidase; lacZ fragment
   2687..2705    +  promoter       T7 promoter: promoter for bacteriophage T7 RNA polymerase
   2726..2861    -  rep_origin     SV40 ori: SV40 origin of replication
   2880..3001    -  polyA_signal   SV40 poly(A) signal: SV40 polyadenylation signal
   3079..3259    -  LTR            5' LTR (truncated): truncated 5' long terminal repeat (LTR) from HIV-1
   3364..3431    -  misc_RNA       tracrRNA (fragment): trans-activating CRISPR RNA for the Streptococcus pyogenes CRISPR/Cas9 system
   3450..4569    -  CDS            lacZ (fragment): β-galactosidase; lacZ
   4656..4689    -  protein_bind   loxP: Cre-mediated recombination occurs in the 8-bp core sequence (GCATACAT). Cre recombinase
   4896..4914    -  promoter       T7 promoter: promoter for bacteriophage T7 RNA polymerase
   4918..4944    -  CDS            Rev (fragment): human immunodeficiency virus 1 (HIV-1) Rev protein; rev; enhances nuclear export of unspliced and incompletely spliced viral mRNAs
   4964..5062    -  CDS            nef (fragment): NEF_HV1LA - Experimental evidence at protein level: Swiss-Prot protein existence level 1. Extracellular Nef protein targets CD4(+) T-lymphocytes for apoptosis by interacting with CXCR4 surface receptors. From Human immunodeficiency virus type 1 group M subtype B (isolate Lai) (HIV-1).
   5070..5789    -  CDS            EGFP: the original enhanced GFP (Yang et al., 1996) mammalian codon-optimized
   5811..6749    -  intron         EF-1α intron A: intron upstream of the start codon of human EF-1α
   6750..6961    -  promoter       EF-1α core promoter: core promoter for human elongation factor EF-1α
   6987..7053    -  CDS            small t antigen (fragment): SV40 (simian virus 40) small t antigen
   7119..7236    -  misc_feature   cPPT/CTS: central polypurine tract and central termination sequence of HIV-1
   7646..7879    -  misc_feature   RRE: The Rev response element (RRE) of HIV-1 allows for Rev-dependent mRNA export from the nucleus to the cytoplasm.
   8025..8388    -  CDS            HIV-1 gag (fragment): gag protein from human immunodeficiency virus 1; gag
   8372..8497    -  misc_feature   HIV-1 Ψ: packaging signal of human immunodeficiency virus type 1
   8544..8724    -  LTR            5' LTR (truncated): truncated 5' long terminal repeat (LTR) from HIV-1
   8725..8951    -  promoter       RSV promoter: Rous sarcoma virus enhancer/promoter
   8979..8997    -  promoter       T3 promoter: promoter for bacteriophage T3 RNA polymerase
   9042..9058    -  protein_bind   lac operator: The lac repressor binds to the lac operator to inhibit transcription in E. coli. This inhibition can be relieved by adding lactose or isopropyl-β-D-thiogalactopyranoside (IPTG). lac repressor encoded by lacI
   9066..9096    -  promoter       lac promoter: promoter for the E. coli lac operon
