[The description below was written by a language model from this plasmid's Addgene catalogue record and pLannotate feature annotations shown in this document.]
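Description:
pEM047 is a third-generation-style lentiviral CROP-seq vector for sgRNA expression in mammalian cells, derived from pBA950 and about 9.1 kb in the sequenced record. In bacteria it is maintained through a high-copy ColE1/pUC origin and ampicillin resistance (AmpR); an f1 origin and remnants of lac and T3/T7 cloning-vector sequence are also present in the backbone. The viral portion is driven by an RSV promoter fused to a truncated HIV-1 5' LTR and carries the Ψ packaging signal, a gag fragment, the RRE and the cPPT/CTS, ending in a second truncated LTR followed by an SV40 poly(A) signal and SV40 origin.

The Pol II payload is EGFP expressed from the EF-1α core promoter with its intron A, and EGFP is the only marker for transduced cells. Relative to the parent, the depositors replaced BFP with eGFP, removed the WPRE, and added a T7 promoter and a lineage barcode cassette in the 3' UTR. Downstream of EGFP the annotation shows a T7 promoter, a loxP site, a roughly 1.1 kb lacZ stuffer and an S. pyogenes tracrRNA-derived scaffold fragment lying just before the 3' LTR. The stuffer is excised with BstXI and BlpI to insert a guide sequence. The promoter driving the sgRNA is not annotated or stated, and the barcode cassette is not annotated either.

As in CROP-seq designs generally, placing the guide cassette near the 3' LTR means the guide is also carried in the polyadenylated EGFP transcript, so it can be read from cDNA. The T7 promoter allows guide and barcode identities to be amplified from that cDNA. The depositors recommend the vector for whole-cell CROP-seq with a gene expression readout. They expect lower guide assignment in Multiome assays because it lacks SIRLOIN nuclear retention elements and a TSO capture sequence.
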