Addgene plasmid #224899: pEM047 [T7-assisted CROPseq sgRNA expression vector]
Purpose: Lentiviral CROP-seq vector with lineage barcode cassette and T7 promoter for ID amplification from cDNA
Depositing lab: Thomas Norman. Depositing organization: Memorial Sloan-Kettering Cancer Center. Publication: Multiome Perturb-seq unlocks scalable discovery of integrated perturbation effects on the transcriptome and epigenome. Metzner E, Southard KM, Norman TM. bioRxiv [Preprint]. 2024 Jul 27:2024.07.26.605307. doi: 10.1101/2024.07.26.605307. PubMed 39091800.
Backbone
  Vector backbone: pBA950
  Backbone manufacturer: Addgene #122239
  Modifications to backbone: Switched BFP selectable marker to eGFP, removed WPRE, added T7 promoter, added lineage barcode cassette in 3' UTR
  Vector type: Mammalian Expression, Lentiviral, CRISPR
  Selectable markers: eGFP
Growth in bacteria
  Bacterial resistance: Ampicillin, 100 μg/mL
  Growth temperature: 30°C
  Growth strain: NEB Stable
  Copy number: High Copy
Gene/Insert 1
  Gene/Insert name: eGFP
  Species: Synthetic
  Insert size (bp): 720
  Promoter: EF-1a
  Cloning method: Gibson Cloning
  Sequencing primers: 5′ N/A whole plasmid sequencing
Gene/Insert 2
  Gene/Insert name: LacZ fragment (removed by digestion with BstXI/BlpI for sgRNA cloning)
  Insert size (bp): 1119
Terms and licenses: Academic/Nonprofit Terms; Industry Terms: Not Available to Industry
Depositor comments: Recommended for whole-cell CROPseq assays with Gene Expression readout. In our hands, T7-assisted ID amplification is easier to perform than traditional CROP-seq amplification and improves assignment even in whole cells. This vector would yield lower assignment in Multiome assays due to the lack of SIRLOIN nuclear retention elements and TSO capture sequence. Preprint and T7-assisted ID amplification protocol available at https://www.biorxiv.org/content/10.1101/2024.07.26.605307v1.
How to cite: pEM047 [T7-assisted CROPseq sgRNA expression vector] was a gift from Thomas Norman (Addgene plasmid # 224899 ; http://n2t.net/addgene:224899 ; RRID:Addgene_224899)
